Addgene plasmid #84558: pEF HA-TSAd-CNS
Purpose: Mammalian expression of TSAd-CNS
Depositing lab: Anne Spurkland. Depositing organization: University of Oslo. Publication: Structure function analysis of SH2D2A isoforms expressed in T cells reveals a crucial role for the proline rich region encoded by SH2D2A exon 7. Granum S, Sundvold-Gjerstad V, Dai KZ, Kolltveit KM, Hildebrand K, Huitfeldt HS, Lea T, Spurkland A. BMC Immunol. 2006 Jul 13;7:15. 10.1186/1471-2172-7-15 PubMed 16839418.
Backbone
  Vector backbone: pEF HA (pEF BOS derivative)
  Total vector size (bp): 6753
  Vector type: Mammalian Expression
Growth in bacteria
  Bacterial resistance: Ampicillin, 100 μg/mL
  Growth temperature: 37°C
  Growth strain: DH5alpha
  Copy number: Unknown
Gene/Insert
  Gene/Insert name: TSAd (alt names: SH2D2A-5; C5-9)
  Species: H. sapiens (human)
  Insert size (bp): 1150
  Mutation: deletion of exon 7
  Entrez Gene: SH2D2A (a.k.a. F2771, SCAP, TSAD, VRAP)
  Promoter: EF1a
  Tag / fusion protein: HA (N terminal on backbone)
  Cloning method: Unknown
  Sequencing primers: 5′ EF1a-F
Resource information
  A portion of this plasmid was derived from a plasmid made by: IMAGE clone 382223
Terms and licenses: Academic/Nonprofit Terms; Industry Terms: Not Available to Industry
How to cite: pEF HA-TSAd-CNS was a gift from Anne Spurkland (Addgene plasmid # 84558 ; http://n2t.net/addgene:84558 ; RRID:Addgene_84558)
