[The description below was written by a language model from this plasmid's Addgene catalogue record.]
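Description:
pEF HA-TSAd-CNS is a mammalian expression plasmid of about 6.75 kb built on pEF HA, a derivative of the pEF-BOS vector. It is propagated in E. coli under ampicillin selection. The record gives no feature table, so the bacterial origin of replication, the polyadenylation signal and any mammalian selection marker are not stated, and the copy number is listed as unknown.

The payload is a roughly 1.15 kb human cDNA for TSAd (T cell-specific adapter protein), the product of the SH2D2A gene, also listed under the alternative names SH2D2A-5 and C5-9. This version lacks exon 7, and part of the plasmid was derived from an IMAGE cDNA clone. Expression is driven by the EF1a promoter, a strong constitutive promoter that works well in many mammalian cell types. The backbone supplies an HA epitope tag fused to the N terminus of the protein, which allows detection or immunoprecipitation with anti-HA antibodies without relying on a TSAd-specific reagent.

The stated purpose is mammalian expression of the TSAd-CNS variant. The associated study was a structure–function analysis of SH2D2A isoforms expressed in T cells, which pointed to an important role for the proline-rich region encoded by exon 7. This construct therefore provides a tagged exon 7-deleted form, suited to comparison with other TSAd isoforms to assess what that region contributes. The record does not explain the "CNS" designation in the name, and the cloning method is not recorded.
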