>Addgene plasmid #84558 | pEF HA-TSAd-CNS | addgene partial sequence | sequence record 164106 | EF1a-F 5'-TCAAGCCTCAGACAGTGGTTC-3'
GTATCCTTACGACGTTCCAGACTATGCAGCTAGCGAATTCCCCCTGGCCCAGATATGTCCCCAAGGGAGT
CACGAAGCCCCCATCCCAACCTTCAGCACCTTCCAGATCACAGACATGACCCGCAGGAGCTGCCAGAACC
TGGGCTACACTGCAGCATCTCCCCAGGCCCCGGAGGCTGCCTCCAGCACAGGGAATGCTGAGAGGGCAGA
GGAGGTGCCTGGAGAAGGAAGCCTGTTCCTGCAGGCCGAGACCCGGGCTTGGTTCCAGAAGACCCAGGCC
CACTGGCTCCTGCAGCACGGGGCAGCCCCTGCCTGGTTCCATGGCTTCATCACCCGGAGGGAGGCAGAGA
GGCTGCTGGAGCCCAAGCCTCAGGGGTGCTACTTGGTGCGGTTCAGCGAGAGCGCGGTGACCTTCGTGCT
GACTTACAGGAGCCGGACTTGCTGCCGCCACTTCCTGCTGGCCCAGCTCAGGGACGGGCGCCACGTGGTG
CTGGGCGAGGACAGCGCCCACGCGCGGCTGCAGGACCTGCTGCTGCACTACACCGCGCACCCGCTCAGCC
CCTACGGGGAGACGCTCACCGAGCCCCTCGCCCGACAGACTCCTGAGCCTGCAGGACTTTCCCTGAGGAC
CGAAGAATCAAACTTTGGAAGCAAAAGCCAGGACCCAAACCCCCAGTACAGCCCAATCATCAAACAGGGG
CAAGCTCCAGTCCCGATGCAGAAAGAGGGGGCCGGGGAGAAGGAGAATACAGGTGGCTCCCAGCTGCATT
CTGAGAACTCTGTGATTGGGCAAGGCCCTCCCCTGCCCCACCAGCCCCCACCCGCCTGGAGACACACCCT
CCCCCACAATCTTTCTAGACAGGTGCTTC
