>Addgene plasmid #84558 | pEF HA-TSAd-CNS | addgene partial sequence | sequence record 164108 | SH2D2A-F 5'-CCCAATCATCAAACAGGGGC-3'
GGGGGCCGGGGAGAAGGAGAATACAGGTGGCTCCCAGCTGCATTCTGAGAACTCTGTGATTGGGCAAGGC
CCTCCCCTGCCCCACCAGCCCCCACCCGCCTGGAGACACACCCTCCCCCACAATCTTTCTAGACAGGTGC
TTCAGGACAGAGGACAGGCATGGCTTCCCCTTGGGCCTCCTCAGTAGGCGGTCTGGCCTGACCCCCAACA
AAGAAGCCTGGAGGTCAGAGAAGCAAATGCGGAGCCTGCTCCCTCCTAAGAAGATCCCAAGAATCCAATG
GCTCAGTCCTTGGTGATCTAAGACAGCAAAGAAGTGTGCAAGGAGGGCCCTGTTAGCTCCCACTGTCCTG
GTTTCTCCTCCCGGAATCGGATCCCCGGGTACCGAGCTCGAATTCATCGATCATATGTGAGCGGCCGCTA
GACTAGTCTAGAGAAAAAACCTCCCACACCTCCCCCTGAACCTGAAACATAAAATGAATGCAATTGTTGT
TGTTAACTTGTTTATTGCAGCTTATAATGGTTACAAATAAAGCAATAGCATCACAAATTTCACAAATAAA
GCATTTTTTTCACTGCATTCTAGTTGTGGTTTGTCCAAACTCATCAATGTATCTTATCATGTCTGGATCC
CCTGTGGAATGTGTGTCAGTTAGGGTGTGGAAAGTCCCCAGGCTCCCCAGCAGGCAGAAGTATGCAAAGC
ATGCATCTCAATTAGTCAGCAACCAGGTGTGGAAAGTCCCCAGGCTCCCCAGCAGGCAGAAGTATGCAA
