>Addgene plasmid #84558 | pEF HA-TSAd-CNS | addgene partial sequence | sequence record 164109 | Insert sequence
TGTCGTGAGGAATTATGTATCCTTACGACGTTCCAGACTATGCAGCTAGCGAATTCCCCCTGGCCCAGAT
ATGTCCCCAAGGGAGTCACGAAGCCCCCATCCCAACCTTCAGCACCTTCCAGATCACAGACATGACCCGC
AGGAGCTGCCAGAACCTGGGCTACACTGCAGCATCTCCCCAGGCCCCGGAGGCTGCCTCCAGCACAGGGA
ATGCTGAGAGGGCAGAGGAGGTGCCTGGAGAAGGAAGCCTGTTCCTGCAGGCCGAGACCCGGGCTTGGTT
CCAGAAGACCCAGGCCCACTGGCTCCTGCAGCACGGGGCAGCCCCTGCCTGGTTCCATGGCTTCATCACC
CGGAGGGAGGCAGAGAGGCTGCTGGAGCCCAAGCCTCAGGGGTGCTACTTGGTGCGGTTCAGCGAGAGCG
CGGTGACCTTCGTGCTGACTTACAGGAGCCGGACTTGCTGCCGCCACTTCCTGCTGGCCCAGCTCAGGGA
CGGGCGCCACGTGGTGCTGGGCGAGGACAGCGCCCACGCGCGGCTGCAGGACCTGCTGCTGCACTACACC
GCGCACCCGCTCAGCCCCTACGGGGAGACGCTCACCGAGCCCCTCGCCCGACAGACTCCTGAGCCTGCAG
GACTTTCCCTGAGGACCGAAGAATCAAACTTTGGAAGCAAAAGCCAGGACCCAAACCCCCAGTACAGCCC
AATCATCAAACAGGGGCAAGCTCCAGTCCCGATGCAGAAAGAGGGGGCCGGGGAGAAGGAGAATACAGGT
GGCTCCCAGCTGCATTCTGAGAACTCTGTGATTGGGCAAGGCCCTCCCCTGCCCCACCAGCCCCCACCCG
CCTGGAGACACACCCTCCCCCACAATCTTTCTAGACAGGTGCTTCAGGACAGAGGACAGGCATGGCTTCC
CCTTGGGCCTCCTCAGTAG
